>Addgene plasmid #235990 | iSM-IP | addgene full sequence | sequence record 469253 | Addgene NGS Result
GGCTCCGGTGCCCGTCAGTGGGCAGAGCGCACATCGCCCACAGTCCCCGAGAAGTTGGGGGGAGGGGTCG
GCAATTGAACCGGTGCCTAGAGAAGGTGGCGCGGGGTAAACTGGGAAAGTGATGTCGTGTACTGGCTCCG
CCTTTTTCCCGAGGGTGGGGGAGAACCGTATATAAGTGCACTAGTCGCCGTGAACGTTCTTTTTCGCAAC
GGGTTTGCCGCCAGAACACAGGTAAGTGCCGTGTGTGGTTCCCGCGGGCCTGGCCTCTTTACGGGTTATG
GCCCTTGCGTGCCTTGAATTACTTCCACCTGGCTGCAGTACGTGATTCTTGATCCCGAGCTTCGGGTTGG
AAGTGGGTGGGAGAGTTCGTGGCCTTGCGCTTAAGGAGCCCCTTCGCCTCGTGCTTGAGTTGTGGCCTGG
CCTGGGCGCTGGGGCCGCCGCGTGCGAATCTGGTGGCACCTTCGCGCCTGTCTCGCTGCTTTCGATAAGT
CTCTAGCCATTTAAAATTTTTGATGACCTGCTGCGACGCTTTTTTTCTGGCAAGATAGTCTTGTAAATGC
GGGCCAAGATCAGCACACTGGTATTTCGGTTTTTGGGGCCGCGGGCGGCGACGGGGCCCGTGCGTCCCAG
CGCACATGTTCGGCGAGGCGGGGCCTGCGAGCGCGGCCACCGAGAATCGGACGGGGGTAGTCTCAAGCTG
CCCGGCCTGCTCTGGTGCCTGGCCTCGCGCCGCCGTGTATCGCCCCGCCCTGGGCGGCAAGGCTGGCCCG
GTCGGCACCAGTTGCGTGAGCGGAAAGATGGCCGCTTCCCGGCCCTGCTGCAGGGAGCACAAAATGGAGG
ACGCGGCGCTCGGGAGAGCGGGCGGGTGAGTCACCCACACAAAGGAAAAGGGCCTTTCCGTCCTCAGCCG
TCGCTTCATGTGACTCCACGGAGTACCGGGCGCCGTCCAGGCACCTCGATTAGTTCTCCAGCTTTTGGAG
TACGTCGTCTTTAGGTTGGGGGGAGGGGTTTTATGCGATGGAGTTTCCCCACACTGAGTGGGTGGAGACT
GAAGTTAGGCCAGCTTGGCACTTGATGTAATTCTCCTTGGAATTTGCCCTTTTTGAGTTTGGATCTTGGT
TCATTCTCAAGCCTCAGACAGTGGTTCAAAGTTTTTTTCTTCCATTTCAGGTGTCGTGAAAACTACCCCT
AAAAGCCAAAAGATCTTTGTCGATCCTACCATCCACTCGACACACCCGCCAGCGGCCGCATGGACAAGAA
GTACAGCATCGGCCTGGACATCGGCACCAACTCTGTGGGCTGGGCCGTGATCACCGACGAGTACAAGGTG
CCCAGCAAGAAATTCAAGGTGCTGGGCAACACCGACCGGCACAGCATCAAGAAGAACCTGATCGGAGCCC
TGCTGTTCGACAGCGGCGAAACAGCCGAGGCCACCCGGCTGAAGAGAACCGCCAGAAGAAGATACACCAG
ACGGAAGAACCGGATCTGCTATCTGCAAGAGATCTTCAGCAACGAGATGGCCAAGGTGGACGACAGCTTC
TTCCACAGACTGGAAGAGTCCTTCCTGGTGGAAGAGGATAAGAAGCACGAGCGGCACCCCATCTTCGGCA
ACATCGTGGACGAGGTGGCCTACCACGAGAAGTACCCCACCATCTACCACCTGAGAAAGAAACTGGTGGA
CAGCACCGACAAGGCCGACCTGCGGCTGATCTATCTGGCCCTGGCCCACATGATCAAGTTCCGGGGCCAC
TTCCTGATCGAGGGCGACCTGAACCCCGACAACAGCGACGTGGACAAGCTGTTCATCCAGCTGGTGCAGA
CCTACAACCAGCTGTTCGAGGAAAACCCCATCAACGCCAGCGGCGTGGACGCCAAGGCCATCCTGTCTGC
CAGACTGAGCAAGAGCAGAAAGCTGGAAAATCTGATCGCCCAGCTGCCCGGCGAGAAGAAGAATGGCCTG
TTCGGAAACCTGATTGCCCTGAGCCTGGGCCTGACCCCCAACTTCAAGAGCAACTTCGACCTGGCCGAGG
ATGCCAAACTGCAGCTGAGCAAGGACACCTACGACGACGACCTGGACAACCTGCTGGCCCAGATCGGCGA
CCAGTACGCCGACCTGTTTCTGGCCGCCAAGAACCTGTCCGACGCCATCCTGCTGAGCGACATCCTGAGA
GTGAACACCGAGATCACCAAGGCCCCCCTGAGCGCCTCTATGATCAAGAGATACGACGAGCACCACCAGG
ACCTGACCCTGCTGAAAGCTCTCGTGCGGCAGCAGCTGCCTGAGAAGTACAAAGAGATTTTCTTCGACCA
GAGCAAGAACGGCTACGCCGGCTACATTGACGGCGGAGCCAGCCAGGAAGAGTTCTACAAGTTCATCAAG
CCCATCCTGGAAAAGATGGACGGCACCGAGGAACTGCTCGTGAAGCTGAAGAGAGAGGACCTGCTGCGGA
AGCAGCGGACCTTCGACAACGGCAGCATCCCCCACCAGATCCACCTGGGAGAGCTGCACGCCATTCTGCG
GCGGCAGGAAGATTTTTACCCATTCCTGAAGGACAACCGGGAAAAGATCGAGAAGATCCTGACCTTCCGC
ATCCCCTACTACGTGGGCCCTCTGGCCAGGGGAAACAGCAGATTCGCCTGGATGACCAGAAAGAGCGAGG
AAACCATCACCCCCTGGAACTTCGAGGAAGTGGTGGACAAGGGCGCTTCCGCCCAGAGCTTCATCGAGCG
GATGACCAACTTCGATAAGAACCTGCCCAACGAGAAGGTGCTGCCCAAGCACAGCCTGCTGTACGAGTAC
TTCACCGTGTATAACGAGCTGACCAAAGTGAAATACGTGACCGAGGGAATGAGAAAGCCCGCCTTCCTGA
GCGGCGAGCAGAAAAAGGCCATCGTGGACCTGCTGTTCAAGACCAACCGGAAAGTGACCGTGAAGCAGCT
GAAAGAGGACTACTTCAAGAAAATCGAGTGCTTCGACTCCGTGGAAATCTCCGGCGTGGAAGATCGGTTC
AACGCCTCCCTGGGCACATACCACGATCTGCTGAAAATTATCAAGGACAAGGACTTCCTGGACAATGAGG
AAAACGAGGACATTCTGGAAGATATCGTGCTGACCCTGACACTGTTTGAGGACAGAGAGATGATCGAGGA
ACGGCTGAAAACCTATGCCCACCTGTTCGACGACAAAGTGATGAAGCAGCTGAAGCGGCGGAGATACACC
GGCTGGGGCAGGCTGAGCCGGAAGCTGATCAACGGCATCCGGGACAAGCAGTCCGGCAAGACAATCCTGG
ATTTCCTGAAGTCCGACGGCTTCGCCAACAGAAACTTCATGCAGCTGATCCACGACGACAGCCTGACCTT
TAAAGAGGACATCCAGAAAGCCCAGGTGTCCGGCCAGGGCGATAGCCTGCACGAGCACATTGCCAATCTG
GCCGGCAGCCCCGCCATTAAGAAGGGCATCCTGCAGACAGTGAAGGTGGTGGACGAGCTCGTGAAAGTGA
TGGGCCGGCACAAGCCCGAGAACATCGTGATCGAAATGGCCAGAGAGAACCAGACCACCCAGAAGGGACA
GAAGAACAGCCGCGAGAGAATGAAGCGGATCGAAGAGGGCATCAAAGAGCTGGGCAGCCAGATCCTGAAA
GAACACCCCGTGGAAAACACCCAGCTGCAGAACGAGAAGCTGTACCTGTACTACCTGCAGAATGGGCGGG
ATATGTACGTGGACCAGGAACTGGACATCAACCGGCTGTCCGACTACGATGTGGACCATATCGTGCCTCA
GAGCTTTCTGAAGGACGACTCCATCGACAACAAGGTGCTGACCAGAAGCGACAAGAACCGGGGCAAGAGC
GACAACGTGCCCTCCGAAGAGGTCGTGAAGAAGATGAAGAACTACTGGCGGCAGCTGCTGAACGCCAAGC
TGATTACCCAGAGAAAGTTCGACAATCTGACCAAGGCCGAGAGAGGCGGCCTGAGCGAACTGGATAAGGC
CGGCTTCATCAAGAGACAGCTGGTGGAAACCCGGCAGATCACAAAGCACGTGGCACAGATCCTGGACTCC
CGGATGAACACTAAGTACGACGAGAATGACAAGCTGATCCGGGAAGTGAAAGTGATCACCCTGAAGTCCA
AGCTGGTGTCCGATTTCCGGAAGGATTTCCAGTTTTACAAAGTGCGCGAGATCAACAACTACCACCACGC
CCACGACGCCTACCTAAACGCCGTCGTGGGAACCGCCCTGATCAAAAAGTACCCTAAGCTGGAAAGCGAG
TTCGTGTACGGCGACTACAAGGTGTACGACGTGCGGAAGATGATCGCCAAGAGCGAGCAGGAAATCGGCA
AGGCTACCGCCAAGTACTTCTTCTACAGCAACATCATGAACTTTTTCAAGACCGAGATTACCCTGGCCAA
CGGCGAGATCCGGAAGCGGCCTCTGATCGAGACAAACGGCGAAACCGGGGAGATCGTGTGGGATAAGGGC
CGGGATTTTGCCACCGTGCGGAAAGTGCTGAGCATGCCCCAAGTGAATATCGTGAAAAAGACCGAGATCC
AGACCGTGGGACAGAATGGAGGCCTGTTCGACGACAACCCCAAGAGCCCCCTGGAGGTGACCCCCAGCAA
ACTGGTGCCCCTGAAGAAAGAGCTGAACCCCAAGAAATACGGCGGCTACCAGAAGCCCACCACCGCCTAC
CCCGTGCTGCTGATCACCGACACCAAGCAGCTGATCCCCATCAGCGTGATGAACAAGAAACAGTTCGAGC
AGAACCCCGTGAAGTTCCTGCGGGACCGGGGCTACCAGCAGGTGGGCAAGAACGACTTCATCAAGCTGCC
CAAGTACACCCTGGTGGACATCGGCGACGGCATCAAGCGGCTGTGGGCCAGCAGCAAGGAGATCCACAAG
GGCAACCAGCTGGTGGTGAGCAAGAAGAGCCAGATCCTGCTGTACCACGCCCACCACCTGGACAGCGACC
TGAGCAACGACTACCTGCAGAACCACAACCAGCAGTTCGACGTGCTGTTCAACGAGATCATCAGCTTCAG
CAAAAAGTGCAAGCTGGGCAAGGAGCACATCCAGAAGATCGAGAACGTGTACAGCAACAAGAAGAACAGC
GCCAGCATCGAGGAGCTGGCCGAGAGCTTTATCAAACTGCTCGGCTTCACCCAGCTGGGCGCCACCAGCC
CCTTCAACTTCCTGGGCGTGAAGCTGAACCAGAAGCAGTACAAGGGCAAGAAGGACTACATCCTGCCCTG
CACCGAGGGCACCCTGATCAGACAGAGCATCACCGGACTGTACGAGACCAGAGTGGATCTGAGCAAGATC
GGCGAGGATAGCGGCGGAAGCGGAGGCAGCAAGAGAACCGCCGATGGAAGCGAGTTCGAGTCTCCCAAGA
AGAAGAGGAAAGTCGGAAGCGGATAAGCTGCCAAGCTTCCGAGCTCTCGAATTCAAAGGAGGTACCCCCC
CCCCCTAACGTTACTGGCCGAAGCCGCTTGGAATAAGGCCGGTGTGCGTTTGTCTATATGTTATTTTCCA
CCATATTGCCGTCTTTTGGCAATGTGAGGGCCCGGAAACCTGGCCCTGTCTTCTTGACGAGCATTCCTAG
GGGTCTTTCCCCTCTCGCCAAAGGAATGCAAGGTCTGTTGAATGTCGTGAAGGAAGCAGTTCCTCTGGAA
GCTTCTTGAAGACAAACAACGTCTGTAGCGACCCTTTGCAGGCAGCGGAACCCCCCACCTGGCGACAGGT
GCCTCTGCGGCCAAAAGCCACGTGTATAAGATACACCTGCAAAGGCGGCACAACCCCAGTGCCACGTTGT
GAGTTGGATAGTTGTGGAAAGAGTCAAATGGCTCTCCTCAAGCGTATTCAACAAGGGGCTGAAGGATGCC
CAGAAGGTACCCCATTGTATGGGATCTGATCTGGGGCCTCGGTGCACATGCTTTACATGTGTTTAGTCGA
GGTTAAAAAAACGTCTAGGCCCCCCGAACCACGGGGACGTGGTTTTCCTTTGAAAAACACGATGATAATA
TGGCCACAACCATGACCGAGTACAAGCCCACGGTGCGCCTCGCCACCCGCGACGACGTCCCCAGGGCCGT
ACGCACCCTCGCCGCCGCGTTCGCCGACTACCCCGCCACGCGCCACACCGTCGATCCGGACCGCCACATC
GAGCGGGTCACCGAGCTGCAAGAACTCTTCCTCACGCGCGTCGGGCTCGACATCGGCAAGGTGTGGGTCG
CGGACGACGGCGCCGCGGTGGCGGTCTGGACCACGCCGGAGAGCGTCGAAGCGGGGGCGGTGTTCGCCGA
GATCGGCCCGCGCATGGCCGAGTTGAGCGGTTCCCGGCTGGCCGCGCAGCAACAGATGGAAGGCCTCCTG
GCGCCGCACCGGCCCAAGGAGCCCGCGTGGTTCCTGGCCACCGTCGGCGTCTCGCCCGACCACCAGGGCA
AGGGTCTGGGCAGCGCCGTCGTGCTCCCCGGAGTGGAGGCGGCCGAGCGCGCCGGGGTGCCCGCCTTCCT
GGAGACCTCCGCGCCCCGCAACCTCCCCTTCTACGAGCGGCTCGGCTTCACCGTCACCGCCGACGTCGAG
GTGCCCGAAGGACCGCGCACCTGGTGCATGACCCGCAAGCCCGGTGCCTGAAAACCCGCTGATCAGCAAA
GTCGACAATCAACCTCTGGATTACAAAATTTGTGAAAGATTGACTGGTATTCTTAACTATGTTGCTCCTT
TTACGCTATGTGGATACGCTGCTTTAATGCCTTTGTATCATGCTATTGCTTCCCGTATGGCTTTCATTTT
CTCCTCCTTGTATAAATCCTGGTTGCTGTCTCTTTATGAGGAGTTGTGGCCCGTTGTCAGGCAACGTGGC
GTGGTGTGCACTGTGTTTGCTGACGCAACCCCCACTGGTTGGGGCATTGCCACCACCTGTCAGCTCCTTT
CCGGGACTTTCGCTTTCCCCCTCCCTATTGCCACGGCGGAACTCATCGCCGCCTGCCTTGCCCGCTGCTG
GACAGGGGCTCGGCTGTTGGGCACTGACAATTCCGTGGTGTTGTCGGGGAAATCATCGTCCTTTCCTTGG
CTGCTCGCCTGTGTTGCCACCTGGATTCTGCGCGGGACGTCCTTCTGCTACGTCCCTTCGGCCCTCAATC
CAGCGGACCTTCCTTCCCGCGGCCTGCTGCCGGCTCTGCGGCCTCTTCCGCGTCTTCGCCTTCGCCCTCA
GACGAGTCGGATCTCCCTTTGGGCCGCCTCCCCGCGTCGACTTTAAGACCAATGACTTACAAGGCAGCTG
TAGATCTTAGCCACTTTTTAAAAGAAAAGGGGGGACTGGAAGGGCTAATTCACTCCCAACGAAGACAAGA
TCTGCTTTTTGCTTGTACTGGGTCTCTCTGGTTAGACCAGATCTGAGCCTGGGAGCTCTCTGGCTAACTA
GGGAACCCACTGCTTAAGCCTCAATAAAGCTTGCCTTGAGTGCTTCAAGTAGTGTGTGCCCGTCTGTTGT
GTGACTCTGGTAACTAGAGATCCCTCAGACCCTTTTAGTCAGTGTGGAAAATCTCTAGCAGTACGTATAG
TAGTTCATGTCATCTTATTATTCAGTATTTATAACTTGCAAAGAAATGAATATCAGAGAGTGAGAGGAAC
TTGTTTATTGCAGCTTATAATGGTTACAAATAAAGCAATAGCATCACAAATTTCACAAATAAAGCATTTT
TTTCACTGCATTCTAGTTGTGGTTTGTCCAAACTCATCAATGTATCTTATCATGTCTGGCTCTAGCTATC
CCGCCCCTAACTCCGCCCATCCCGCCCCTAACTCCGCCCAGTTCCGCCCATTCTCCGCCCCATGGCTGAC
TAATTTTTTTTATTTATGCAGAGGCCGAGGCCGCCTCGGCCTCTGAGCTATTCCAGAAGTAGTGAGGAGG
CTTTTTTGGAGGCCTAGGGACGTACCCAATTCGCCCTATAGTGAGTCGTATTACGCGCGCTCACTGGCCG
TCGTTTTACACTCACTGCCCGCTTTCCAGTCGGGAAACCTGTCGTGCCAGCTGCATTAATGAATCGGCCA
ACGCGCGGGAAGAGGCGGTTTGCGTATTGGGCGCTCTTCCGCTTCCTCGCTCACTGACTCGCTGCGCTCG
GTCGTTCGGCTGCGGCGAGCGGTATCAGCTCACTCAAAGGCGGTAATACGGTTATCCACAGAATCAGGGG
ATAACGCAGGAAAGAACATGTGAGCAAAAGGCCAGCAAAAGGCCAGGAACCGTAAAAAGGCCGCGTTGCT
GGCGTTTTTCCATAGGCTCCGCCCCCCTGACGAGCATCACAAAAATCGACGCTCAAGTCAGAGGTGGCGA
AACCCGACAGGACTATAAAGATACCAGGCGTTTCCCCCTGGAAGCTCCCTCGTGCGCTCTCCTGTTCCGA
CCCTGCCGCTTACCGGATACCTGTCCGCCTTTCTCCCTTCGGGAAGCGTGGCGCTTTCTCATAGCTCACG
CTGTAGGTATCTCAGTTCGGTGTAGGTCGTTCGCTCCAAGCTGGGCTGTGTGCACGAACCCCCCGTTCAG
CCCGACCGCTGCGCCTTATCCGGTAACTATCGTCTTGAGTCCAACCCGGTAAGACACGACTTATCGCCAC
TGGCAGCAGCCACTGGTAACAGGATTAGCAGAGCGAGGTATGTAGGCGGTGCTACAGAGTTCTTGAAGTG
GTGGCCTAACTACGGCTACACTAGAAGAACAGTATTTGGTATCTGCGCTCTGCTGAAGCCAGTTACCTTC
GGAAAAAGAGTTGGTAGCTCTTGATCCGGCAAACAAACCACCGCTGGTAGCGGTGGTTTTTTTGTTTGCA
AGCAGCAGATTACGCGCAGAAAAAAAGGATCTCAAGAAGATCCTTTGATCTTTTCTACGGGGTCTGACAC
TCAGTGGAACGAAAACTCACGTTAAGGGATTTTGGTCATGAGATTATCAAAAAGGATCTTCACCTAGATC
CTTTTAAATTAAAAATGAAGTTTTAAATCAATCTAAAGTATATATGAGTAAACTTGGTCTGACAGTTACC
AATGCTTAATCAGTGAGGCACCTATCTCAGCGATCTGTCTATTTCGTTCATCCATAGTTGCCTGACTCCC
CGTCGTGTAGATAACTACGATACGGGAGGGCTTACCATCTGGCCCCAGTGCTGCAATGATACCGCGAGAC
CCACGCTCACCGGCTCCAGATTTATCAGCAATAAACCAGCCAGCCGGAAGGGCCGAGCGCAGAAGTGGTC
CTGCAACTTTATCCGCCTCCATCCAGTCTATTAATTGTTGCCGGGAAGCTAGAGTAAGTAGTTCGCCAGT
TAATAGTTTGCGCAACGTTGTTGCCATTGCTACAGGCATCGTGGTGTCACGCTCGTCGTTTGGTATGGCT
TCATTCAGCTCCGGTTCCCAACGATCAAGGCGAGTTACATGATCCCCCATGTTGTGCAAAAAAGCGGTTA
GCTCCTTCGGTCCTCCGATCGTTGTCAGAAGTAAGTTGGCCGCAGTGTTATCACTCATGGTTATGGCAGC
ACTGCATAATTCTCTTACTGTCATGCCATCCGTAAGATGCTTTTCTGTGACTGGTGAGTACTCAACCAAG
TCATTCTGAGAATAGTGTATGCGGCGACCGAGTTGCTCTTGCCCGGCGTCAATACGGGATAATACCGCGC
CACATAGCAGAACTTTAAAAGTGCTCATCATTGGAAAACGTTCTTCGGGGCGAAAACTCTCAAGGATCTT
ACCGCTGTTGAGATCCAGTTCGATGTAACCCACTCGTGCACCCAACTGATCTTCAGCATCTTTTACTTTC
ACCAGCGTTTCTGGGTGAGCAAAAACAGGAAGGCAAAATGCCGCAAAAAAGGGAATAAGGGCGACACGGA
AATGTTGAATACTCATACTCTTCCTTTTTCAATATTATTGAAGCATTTATCAGGGTTATTGTCTCATGAG
CGGATACATATTTGAATGTATTTAGAAAAATAAACAAATAGGGGTTCCGCGCACATTTCCCCGAAAAGTG
CCACCTGACGTCGACGGATCGGGAGATCGATCTCCCGATCCCCTAGGGTCGACTCTCAGTACAATCTGCT
CTGATGCCGCTCGACTCTGGCTCTATCGAATCTCCGTCGTTTCGAGCTTACGCGAACAGCCGTGGCGCTC
ATTTGCTCGTCGGGCATCGAATCTCGTCAGCTATCGTCAGCTTACCTTTTTGGCAGCGATCGCGGCTCCC
GACATCTTGGACCATTAGCTCCACAGGTATCTTCTTCCCTCTAGTGGTCATAACAGCAGCTTCAGCTACC
TCTCAATTCAAAAAACCCCTCAAGACCCGTTTAGAGGCCCCAAGGGGTTATGCTATCAATCGTTGCGTTA
CACACACAAAAAACCAACACACATCCATCTTCGATGGATAGCGATTTTATTATCTAACTGCTGATCGAGT
GTAGCCAGATCTCGTGA
Features (pLannotate 1.2.2; 19 found; start..end, strand, type, name):
      1..1179    +  promoter       EF-1α promoter: strong constitutive promoter for human elongation factor EF-1α
   1250..4546    +  CDS            Cas9 (fragment): Cas9 (Csn1) endonuclease from the Streptococcus pyogenes Type II CRISPR/Cas system generates RNA-guided double strand breaks in DNA
   5556..6018    +  misc_feature   IRES: internal ribosome entry site (IRES) of the encephalomyocarditis virus (EMCV)
   6032..6631    +  CDS            PuroR: puromycin N-acetyltransferase; pac from Streptomyces alboniger; confers resistance to puromycin
   6657..7245    +  misc_feature   WPRE: woodchuck hepatitis virus posttranscriptional regulatory element
   7296..7315    +  misc_feature   cPPT/CTS (fragment): central polypurine tract and central termination sequence of HIV-1
   7317..7550    +  LTR            3' LTR (ΔU3): self-inactivating 3' long terminal repeat (LTR) from HIV-1
   7628..7749    +  polyA_signal   SV40 poly(A) signal: SV40 polyadenylation signal
   7789..7924    +  rep_origin     SV40 ori: SV40 origin of replication
   7945..7963    -  promoter       T7 promoter: promoter for bacteriophage T7 RNA polymerase
   7971..7990    +  CDS            lacZα (fragment): LacZα fragment of β-galactosidase; lacZ fragment
   7992..8084    -  CDS            lacI (fragment): lac repressor; lacI; The lac repressor binds to the lac operator to inhibit transcription in E. coli. This inhibition can be relieved by adding lactose or isopropyl-β-D-thiogalactopyranoside (IPTG).
   8267..8855    -  rep_origin     ori: high-copy-number ColE1/pMB1/pBR322/pUC origin of replication
   9026..9886    -  CDS            AmpR: β-lactamase; bla; confers resistance to ampicillin, carbenicillin, and related antibiotics
   9887..9991    -  promoter       AmpR promoter: bla
  10062..10090   -  misc_feature   bom (fragment): basis of mobility region from pBR322
  10223..10294   +  misc_feature   5' β-globin insulator: insulator upstream of the human β-globin locus (Farrell et al., 2002)
  10299..10345   -  terminator     T7 terminator: transcription terminator for bacteriophage T7 RNA polymerase
  10363..10411   -  polyA_signal   poly(A) signal: synthetic polyadenylation signal
