[The description below was written by a language model from this plasmid's Addgene catalogue record and pLannotate feature annotations shown in this document.]
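Description:
iSM-IP is a mammalian expression plasmid of about 10.4 kb, built on the pEF1a-IP backbone, that produces the engineered Cas9 variant iSM (iSpyMac) in mammalian cells. It is maintained in E. coli as a high-copy plasmid through a ColE1/pUC-type origin and is selected with ampicillin via the β-lactamase gene. Puromycin is the selectable marker in mammalian cells.

The payload is a single bicistronic unit driven by the strong constitutive human EF-1α promoter. The synthetic iSM coding sequence was inserted by Gibson cloning and derives in part from an earlier iSpyMac plasmid. The automated annotation recognises only the first roughly 3.3 kb of this open reading frame as a Streptococcus pyogenes Cas9 fragment. About 1 kb between that fragment and the IRES is left unannotated, which would fit a C-terminal portion that differs from SpCas9, although the record does not describe this region. No guide RNA cassette is annotated, so the guide is presumably supplied separately.

Downstream, an EMCV IRES allows translation of puromycin N-acetyltransferase from the same transcript, which links drug resistance to nuclease expression. A WPRE follows to enhance transcript stability and expression, and an SV40 polyadenylation signal lies further downstream. The backbone also carries lentiviral remnants: a short cPPT/CTS fragment and a self-inactivating ΔU3 3' LTR. No 5' LTR or packaging signal is annotated, so the plasmid appears intended for transfection rather than virus production. An SV40 origin and small vector-derived fragments are also present.

The depositor describes iSM-IP as the comparison vector for the related construct iSM_PPL2, within work on how motifs in the PAM-interacting domain affect Cas9 activity.
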