Addgene plasmid #235990: iSM-IP
Purpose: Expresses iSM (iSpyMac) in mammalian cells
Depositing lab: Tobias Cantz. Depositing organization: Medizinische Hochschule Hannover. Publication: PAM-interacting domain turn-helix 51 motifs can improve Cas9-SpRY activity. Eggenschwiler R, Hoffmann T, Dmytrenko O, Opitz M, Ackel-Zakour M, Wang P, McCallan SA, Fraguas-Eggenschwiler M, Niemann H, Patronov A, Beisel CL, Cantz T. Nucleic Acids Res. 2025 Aug 11;53(15):gkaf782. doi: 10.1093/nar/gkaf782. PubMed 40808297.
Backbone
  Vector backbone: pEF1a-IP
  Backbone size w/o insert (bp): 6278
  Vector type: Mammalian Expression, CRISPR
  Selectable markers: Puromycin
Growth in bacteria
  Bacterial resistance: Ampicillin, 100 μg/mL
  Growth temperature: 37°C
  Growth strain: DH5alpha
  Copy number: High Copy
Gene/Insert
  Gene/Insert name: iSM (alt name: iSpyMac)
  Species: Synthetic
  Promoter: EF-1a
  Cloning method: Gibson Cloning
  Sequencing primers: 5′ CGGCTTCATCAAGAGACAG
Resource information
  A portion of this plasmid was derived from a plasmid made by: iSpyMac, Addgene #155014
Terms and licenses: Academic/Nonprofit Terms; Industry Terms: Not Available to Industry
Depositor comments: Comparison vector for 'iSM_PPL2'.
How to cite: iSM-IP was a gift from Tobias Cantz (Addgene plasmid # 235990 ; http://n2t.net/addgene:235990 ; RRID:Addgene_235990)
